Addgene plasmid #16462: p21 promoter A
Depositing lab: Bert Vogelstein. Publication: Topological control of p21WAF1/CIP1 expression in normal and neoplastic tissues. el-Deiry WS, Tokino T, Waldman T, Oliner JD, Velculescu VE, Burrell M, Hill DE, Healy E, Rees JL, Hamilton SR. Cancer Res. 1995 Jul 1. 55(13):2910-9. PubMed 7796420.
Backbone
  Vector backbone: pJFCAT1
  Backbone manufacturer: ATCC
  Backbone size w/o insert (bp): 5600
  Vector type: Mammalian Expression
Growth in bacteria
  Bacterial resistance: Ampicillin, 100 μg/mL
  Growth temperature: 37°C
  Growth strain: DH5alpha
  Copy number: High Copy
Gene/Insert
  Gene/Insert name: p21 promoter (alt name: WAF1)
  Species: H. sapiens (human)
  Insert size (bp): 2280
  GenBank ID: U03106
  Entrez Gene: CDKN1A (a.k.a. CAP20, CDKN1, CIP1, MDA-6, P21, SDI1, WAF1, p21CIP1)
  Cloning method: Restriction Enzyme
  Sequencing primers: 5′ M13-F20
Terms and licenses: Academic/Nonprofit Terms; Industry Terms: Not Available to Industry
Depositor comments: Human p21 promoter deletion-CAT reporter.
How to cite: p21 promoter A was a gift from Bert Vogelstein (Addgene plasmid # 16462 ; http://n2t.net/addgene:16462 ; RRID:Addgene_16462)
