[The description below was written by a language model from this plasmid's Addgene catalogue record and pLannotate feature annotations shown in this document.]
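Description:
p21 promoter A is a mammalian reporter plasmid in which a fragment of the human CDKN1A (p21/WAF1/CIP1) promoter is placed in the pJFCAT1 backbone to drive chloramphenicol acetyltransferase (CAT). The depositor describes it as one member of a p21 promoter deletion–CAT series. The catalogue lists the insert as about 2.3 kb of human sequence cloned by restriction enzymes into a roughly 5.6 kb backbone. That total is somewhat larger than the 7,160 nt sequenced record, so the stated sizes should be treated as approximate.

The plasmid is propagated in E. coli at high copy from a ColE1/pUC-type origin and selected with ampicillin through the bla gene and its promoter. An f1 origin and remnants of the pUC lac region (lacZα and lacI fragments, CAP site, lac promoter and operator, partial polylinker) and of pBR322 (bom and rop fragments) are also present.

The reporter unit lies on the minus strand. It consists of the cat coding sequence, annotated as CmR, followed by SV40 small t antigen intron sequences and the SV40 polyadenylation signal, which supply splicing and 3′ end processing in mammalian cells. The annotated large T, small t and NLS fragments are simply part of this SV40 segment rather than expressed proteins. The p21 promoter itself is not annotated in the feature table. It presumably occupies the unannotated stretch upstream of cat, but its exact boundaries, and which regulatory elements this particular deletion retains, are not stated.

Constructs of this kind are transfected into mammalian cells, and CAT activity is measured as a readout of p21 promoter activity. Comparing members of a deletion series allows the regions needed for transcriptional regulation to be mapped.
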