Features (pLannotate 1.2.2; 19 found; start..end, strand, type, name):
   1043..1197    +  CDS            lacZα (fragment): LacZα fragment of β-galactosidase; lacZ fragment
   1203..1302    -  misc_feature   bom (fragment): basis of mobility region from pBR322
   1404..1439    -  CDS            rop (fragment): Rop protein, which maintains plasmids at low copy number; rop
   1534..1638    +  promoter       AmpR promoter: bla
   1639..2499    +  CDS            AmpR: β-lactamase; bla; confers resistance to ampicillin, carbenicillin, and related antibiotics
   2670..3258    +  rep_origin     ori: high-copy-number ColE1/pMB1/pBR322/pUC origin of replication
   3441..3533    +  CDS            lacI (fragment): lac repressor; lacI; The lac repressor binds to the lac operator to inhibit transcription in E. coli. This inhibition can be relieved by adding lactose or isopropyl-β-D-thiogalactopyranoside (IPTG).
   3546..3567    +  protein_bind   CAP binding site: CAP binding activates transcription in the presence of cAMP. E. coli catabolite activator protein
   3582..3612    +  promoter       lac promoter: promoter for the E. coli lac operon
   3620..3636    +  protein_bind   lac operator: The lac repressor binds to the lac operator to inhibit transcription in E. coli. This inhibition can be relieved by adding lactose or isopropyl-β-D-thiogalactopyranoside (IPTG). lac repressor encoded by lacI
   3669..3687    +  misc_feature   MCS (fragment): pUC18/19 multiple cloning site
   3773..4201    -  rep_origin     f1 ori (sequence partly withheld): f1 bacteriophage origin of replication; arrow indicates direction of (+) strand synthesis
   4216..4350    -  polyA_signal   SV40 poly(A) signal: SV40 polyadenylation signal
   4373..4456    -  CDS            large T antigen (fragment): large T antigen from SV40 (simian virus 40)
   4775..4795    -  CDS            SV40 NLS: nuclear localization signal of SV40 (simian virus 40) large T antigen
   4925..4990    -  intron         small t intron: SV40 (simian virus 40) small t antigen intron
   4992..5066    -  CDS            small t antigen (fragment): SV40 (simian virus 40) small t antigen
   5157..5816    -  CDS            CmR: chloramphenicol acetyltransferase; cat; confers resistance to chloramphenicol
   5817..5845    -  promoter       cat promoter (fragment): promoter of the E. coli cat gene encoding chloramphenicol acetyltransferase
>Addgene plasmid #16462 | p21 promoter A | addgene full sequence | sequence record 473443 | Addgene NGS Result
AACAGAAATCCCACTGAAAAACAGAACCCAGGCTTGGAGCAGCTACAATTACTGACATCTCAGGCTGCTC
AGAGTCTGGAAATCTCTGCCCAGACATGCCCAGTCTTCTTCCTCTAACGCAGCTGACCTCGGGGAGGACA
GGCTTCTTTCTCCTCTGCTGTGGGGATGGGAGCCCAGGTAGGGGTGGGAGGACACAGCAGCAGACCCCCT
TGGCCTGCCTCGCCCTGGAGTCAGGCCAGGATTGTGGCTAAACCCCAGAAGGGCCACAGCACAGCCTCAG
GACCCCACTCTAAGCCCCACTGCTGTCTGCACCTTCGCTCCTATACATACAAACCATCCAAAGGGCTGGT
TGTCAAATGTCCAGCAGAGGACAGGCACCTTCTCCCACTGCCTTGAAGCCCCTCTGCTTTCAGGCATTTC
AAATAGACTAGACATTGTCTGTCTGTTTACTTTGGGGAGAAAATTTTTTTTAATAAAGGCTTGTAATGAA
TTATTTAAATTTTTGTGGTACTGAGCTTCACAATGAAATAATTCTTTTTGTTGTTGTTTTTGGGAAAGAA
TTTTTTTTATAACTTCTAGCTCACCACCACCACGACATTCAATATTTCTTAAGTACCTACTAAGTGTCTA
GTACTATTCAGTGCTTTAAAAAAAAAAGTTTGCAACCATGCACTTGAATGTGTACCCAGACACACTCTAA
GGGAGGACTTCTGCCCTGAAGAAGGCAAGGGAGCAGGCTGTTAAAAGTCACACACAGAATCTGACTCCCA
GCACACACTCACACAAGCACACATGCATTAGATCCCAGCCCTGTCGCAAGGATCTGCTGGCAGATCACAT
ACCCTGTTCAGAGTAACAGGCTAAGGTTTACCTGGGGTCTTTAGAGGTCTCCTGTCTCCTACCATCCCCT
TCCTCACCTGAAAACAGGCAGCCCAAGGACAAAATAGCCACCAGCCTCTTCTATGCCAGAGCTCAACATG
TTGGGACATGTTCCTGATGGCCAGAAAGCCAATCAGAGCCACAGCCTGCTGCCCAAGCTTGGCACTGGCC
GTCGTTTTACAACGTCGTGACTGGGAAAACCCTGGCGTTACCCAACTTAATCGCCTTGCAGCACATCCCC
CTTTCGCCAGCTGGCGTAATAGCGAAGAGGCCCGCACCGATCGCCCTTCCCAACAGTTGCGCAGCCTGAA
TGGCGAATGGCGCCTGATGCGGTATTTTCTCCTTACGCATCTGTGCGGTATTTCACACCGCATATGGTGC
ACTCTCAGTACAATCTGCTCTGATGCCGCATAGTTAAGCCAGCCCCGACACCCGCCAACACCCGCTGACG
CGCCCTGACGGGCTTGTCTGCTCCCGGCATCCGCTTACAGACAAGCTGTGACCGTCTCCGGGAGCTGCAT
GTGTCAGAGGTTTTCACCGTCATCACCGAAACGCGCGAGACGAAAGGGCCTCGTGATACGCCTATTTTTA
TAGGTTAATGTCATGATAATAATGGTTTCTTAGACGTCAGGTGGCACTTTTCGGGGAAATGTGCGCGGAA
CCCCTATTTGTTTATTTTTCTAAATACATTCAAATATGTATCCGCTCATGAGACAATAACCCTGATAAAT
GCTTCAATAATATTGAAAAAGGAAGAGTATGAGTATTCAACATTTCCGTGTCGCCCTTATTCCCTTTTTT
GCGGCATTTTGCCTTCCTGTTTTTGCTCACCCAGAAACGCTGGTGAAAGTAAAAGATGCTGAAGATCAGT
TGGGTGCACGAGTGGGTTACATCGAACTGGATCTCAACAGCGGTAAGATCCTTGAGAGTTTTCGCCCCGA
AGAACGTTTTCCAATGATGAGCACTTTTAAAGTTCTGCTATGTGGCGCGGTATTATCCCGTATTGACGCC
GGGCAAGAGCAACTCGGTCGCCGCATACACTATTCTCAGAATGACTTGGTTGAGTACTCACCAGTCACAG
AAAAGCATCTTACGGATGGCATGACAGTAAGAGAATTATGCAGTGCTGCCATAACCATGAGTGATAACAC
TGCGGCCAACTTACTTCTGACAACGATCGGAGGACCGAAGGAGCTAACCGCTTTTTTGCACAACATGGGG
GATCATGTAACTCGCCTTGATCGTTGGGAACCGGAGCTGAATGAAGCCATACCAAACGACGAGCGTGACA
CCACGATGCCTGTAGCAATGGCAACAACGTTGCGCAAACTATTAACTGGCGAACTACTTACTCTAGCTTC
CCGGCAACAATTAATAGACTGGATGGAGGCGGATAAAGTTGCAGGACCACTTCTGCGCTCGGCCCTTCCG
GCTGGCTGGTTTATTGCTGATAAATCTGGAGCCGGTGAGCGTGGGTCTCGCGGTATCATTGCAGCACTGG
GGCCAGATGGTAAGCCCTCCCGTATCGTAGTTATCTACACGACGGGGAGTCAGGCAACTATGGATGAACG
AAATAGACAGATCGCTGAGATAGGTGCCTCACTGATTAAGCATTGGTAACTGTCAGACCAAGTTTACTCA
TATATACTTTAGATTGATTTAAAACTTCATTTTTAATTTAAAAGGATCTAGGTGAAGATCCTTTTTGATA
ATCTCATGACCAAAATCCCTTAACGTGAGTTTTCGTTCCACTGAGCGTCAGACCCCGTAGAAAAGATCAA
AGGATCTTCTTGAGATCCTTTTTTTCTGCGCGTAATCTGCTGCTTGCAAACAAAAAAACCACCGCTACCA
GCGGTGGTTTGTTTGCCGGATCAAGAGCTACCAACTCTTTTTCCGAAGGTAACTGGCTTCAGCAGAGCGC
AGATACCAAATACTGTTCTTCTAGTGTAGCCGTAGTTAGGCCACCACTTCAAGAACTCTGTAGCACCGCC
TACATACCTCGCTCTGCTAATCCTGTTACCAGTGGCTGCTGCCAGTGGCGATAAGTCGTGTCTTACCGGG
TTGGACTCAAGACGATAGTTACCGGATAAGGCGCAGCGGTCGGGCTGAACGGGGGGTTCGTGCACACAGC
CCAGCTTGGAGCGAACGACCTACACCGAACTGAGATACCTACAGCGTGAGCTATGAGAAAGCGCCACGCT
TCCCGAAGGGAGAAAGGCGGACAGGTATCCGGTAAGCGGCAGGGTCGGAACAGGAGAGCGCACGAGGGAG
CTTCCAGGGGGAAACGCCTGGTATCTTTATAGTCCTGTCGGGTTTCGCCACCTCTGACTTGAGCGTCGAT
TTTTGTGATGCTCGTCAGGGGGGCGGAGCCTATGGAAAAACGCCAGCAACGCGGCCTTTTTACGGTTCCT
GGCCTTTTGCTGGCCTTTTGCTCACATGTTCTTTCCTGCGTTATCCCCTGATTCTGTGGATAACCGTATT
ACCGCCTTTGAGTGAGCTGATACCGCTCGCCGCAGCCGAACGACCGAGCGCAGCGAGTCAGTGAGCGAGG
AAGCGGAAGAGCGCCCAATACGCAAACCGCCTCTCCCCGCGCGTTGGCCGATTCATTAATGCAGCTGGCA
CGACAGGTTTCCCGACTGGAAAGCGGGCAGTGAGCGCAACGCAATTAATGTGAGTTAGCTCACTCATTAG
GCACCCCAGGCTTTACACTTTATGCTTCCGGCTCGTATGTTGTGTGGAATTGTGAGCGGATAACAATTTC
ACACAGGAAACAGCTATGACATGATTACGAATTCGAGCTCGGTACCC
[37 nt withheld, positions 3688-3724]
AGATTGTATAAGCAAATATTTAAATTGTAAGCGTTAATATTTTGTTAAAATTCGCGTTAAATTTTTGTTA
AATCAGCTCATTTTTTAACCAATAGGCCGAAATCGGCAAAATCCCTTATAAATCAAAAGAATAGACCGAG
ATAGGGT
[37 nt withheld, positions 3872-3908]
AAAGAACGTGGACTCCAACGTCAAAGG
[49 nt withheld, positions 3936-3984]
T
[91 nt withheld, positions 3986-4076]
G
[124 nt withheld, positions 4078-4201]
GGGGATCGGGGATCGATCCAGACATGATAAGATACATTGATGAGTTTGGACAAACCACAACTAGAATGCA
GTGAAAAAAATGCTTTATTTGTGAAATTTGTGATGCTATTGCTTTATTTGTAACCATTATAAGCTGCAAT
AAACAAGTTAACAACAACAATTGCATTCATTTTATGTTTCAGGTTCAGGGGGAGGTGTGGGAGGTTTTTT
AAAGCAAGTAAAACCTCTACAAATGTGGTATGGCTGATTATGATCTCTAGTCAAGGCACTATACATCAAA
TATTCCTTATTAACCCCTTTACAAATTAAAAAGCTAAAGGTACACAATTTTTGAGCATAGTTATTAATAG
CAGACACTCTATGCCTGTGTGGAGTAAGAAAAAACAGTATGTTATGATTATAACTGTTATGCCTACTTAT
AAAGGTTACAGAATATTTTTCCATAATTTTCTTGTATAGCAGTGCAGCTTTTTCCTTTGTGGTGTAAATA
GCAAAGCAAGCAAGAGTTCTATTACTAAACACAGCATGACTCAAAAAACTTAGCAATTCTGAAGGAAAGT
CCTTGGGGTCTTCTACCTTTCTCTTCTTTTTTGGAGGAGTAGAATGTTGAGAGTCAGCAGTAGCCTCATC
ATCACTAGATGGCATTTCTTCTGAGCAAAACAGGTTTTCCTCATTAAAGGCATTCCACCACTGCTCCCAT
TCATCAGTTCCATAGGTTGGAATCTAAAATACACAAACAATTAGAATCAGTAGTTTAACACATTATACAC
TTAAAAATTTTATATTTACCTTAGAGCTTTAAATCTCTGTAGGTAGTTTGTCCAATTATGTCACACCACA
GAAGTAAGGTTCCTTCACAAAGATCCGGCGAATTTCTGCCATTCATCCGCTTATTATCACTTATTCAGGC
GTAGCAACCAGGCGTTTAAGGGCACCAATAACTGCCTTAAAAAAATTACGCCCCGCCCTGCCACTCATCG
CAGTACTGTTGTAATTCATTAAGCATTCTGCCGACATGGAAGCCATCACAAACGGCATGATGAACCTGAA
TCGCCAGCGGCATCAGCACCTTGTCGCCTTGCGTATAATATTTGCCCATGGTGAAAACGGGGGCGAAGAA
GTTGTCCATATTGGCCACGTTTAAATCAAAACTGGTGAAACTCACCCAGGGATTGGCTGAGACGAAAAAC
ATATTCTCAATAAACCCTTTAGGGAAATAGGCCAGGTTTTCACCGTAACACGCCACATCTTGCGAATATA
TGTGTAGAAACTGCCGGAAATCGTCGTGGTATTCACTCCAGAGCGATGAAAACGTTTCAGTTTGCTCATG
GAAAACGGTGTAACAAGGGTGAACACTATCCCATATCACCAGCTCACCGTCTTTCATTGCCATACGGAAT
TCCGGATGAGCATTCATCAGGCGGGCAAGAATGTGAATAAAGGCCGGATAAAACTTGTGCTTATTTTTCT
TTACGGTCTTTAAAAAGGCCGTAATATCCAGCTGAACGGTCTGGTTATAGGTACATTGAGCAACTGACTG
AAATGCCTCAAAATGTTCTTTACGATGCCATTGGGATATATCAACGGTGGTATATCCAGTGATTTTTTTC
TCCATTTTAGCTTCCTTAGCTCCTGAAAATCTCGCCAAGCTCCTCGAGGAACTGACTTCGGCAGCTGCTC
ACACCTCAGCTGGCGCAGCTCAGCGCGGCCCTGATATACAACCGCCCCGCCCGGGCCCGCCTCAAGGAGG
CGGGACCCGCGCTCGGCCCACCGCGCCGCCCGGGACCGCCCTCCCCGGGGCCCAGGCTCCTGGCTGCCCA
GCGCGGAGCCAGCTGAGCCTGGCCGAGTTCCAGCAGGCCAGCCGGTCCCGGAACCTCGCGTGCTGCAGGA
GGGCACTTCCCTCCTCCCCCAGTCCCTCGCCTGCGTTGGTGCGCTGGACACATTTCCCCACGAAGTGAGC
CACAAATCTGGCTTTTTTTACTTGGAGAATGAGTTGGCACTCTCCAGGAGGACACAGCACTGTTAGAATG
AGCCCCCTTTCTGGCTCACCGCTGACCCACTCTGGCAGGCAAGGATTTACCCAATGCAGCTGAAAAGATC
AGGAGGATGACATTAATACATAAAAATTCATAAATTATAAAAACGATGCACCTCTCTGCAATTTCCAGAA
AAGCCCCACAATATCACCTCTATTCCCACTGATCCCTCACTAGGTCACCTCTCCCAGAAGCACCTGGAGC
ACCTAGACACCCCAACAAAGCATCTTGAGGCCAGAATGATTTTTCAGTCCCGTTTATTTCACAGATGAGG
AAATTGAGGTCCACTGAACTTAAGTATACAAAGTTGTTGATTGTCACATGCTTCCGGGAAGGAGGGAATT
GGAGAGACTACCAAAAAAGGGCAACCTGATCTCCAGGGAAACAGAAGAATTGGACATTGAACCAATCTCC
CTACGCCCTACACTCACCTGAACAGAAGAAACCCCTGTGGTTGCAGCAGCTTTGTTGGCCAGGAAGGGGA
GGATTTGACGAGTGAGTTGTCTGTCTCCTGAATACTCCCCACATAGCCCGTATACACTGCTGGGGAAACT
GGGGCTCAGAGAAGTCTGGTGACCTAACTCAGATCATGCAGCAAAGAAATGACTATAGTTGGAACACAGG
ACTTTTGCCTCCTGCCCGGGGCTCTCTGCTTGTCATCCTTTATTTCTGTGGTTCCAAAATGACAAAAATG
TCAAATAACCCTCATTTGCAGATGGTTTATGGAGATGACATAAATAAAGGACGATTCTGGAAGTGTCTAC
TGGTTCTTCTGACAGACACAGAAATGAGTGATGTGTCTATCCGCTCCCATCTACCTCACACCCCTGACCT
CCCCTGGACTTCACCTTTGCCTCCTTTCTGTGCCTGAAACATTTGCAGTTTTGCTTTTAAAAAATTGCAG
AGGATGGATTGTTCATCTG
