>Addgene plasmid #16462 | p21 promoter A | addgene partial sequence | sequence record 23203 | 16462 with M13-F20
GCGGNCAGCTGTGGCTCNGATTGGCTTTCTGGCCATCAGGAACATGTCCCAACATGTTTGAGCTCTGGCA
TAGAAGAGGCTGGTGGCTATTTTGTCCTTGGGCTGCCTGTTTTCAGGTGAGGAAGGGGATGGTAGGAGAC
AGGAGACCTCTAAAGACCCCAGGTAAACCTTAGCCTGTTACTCTGAACAGGGTATGTGATCTGCCAGCAG
ATCCTTGCGACAGGGCTGGGATCTAATGCATGTGTGCTTGTGTGAGTGTGTGCTGGGAGTCAGATTCTGT
GTGTGACTTTTAACAGCCTGCTCCCTTGCCTTCTTCAGGGCAGAAGTCCTCCCTTAGAGTGTGTCTGGGT
ACACATTCAAGTGCATGGTTGCAAACTTTTTTTTTTAAAGCACTGAATAGTACTAGACACTTAGTAGGTA
CTTAAGAAATATTGAATGTCGTGGTGGTGGTGAGCTAGAAGTTATAAAAAAAATTCTTTCCCAAAAACAA
CAACAAAAAGAATTATTTCATTGTGAAGCTCAGTACCACAAAAATTTAAATAATTCATTACAAGCCTTTA
TTAAAAAAAATTTTCTCCCCAAAGTAAACAGACAGACAATGTCTAGTCTATTTGAAATGCCTGAAAGCAG
AGGGGCCTTCAAGGCAGTGGNAGAAGGTGCCTGTCCTCTGCTGGACATTTGACAACCAGCCCTTTNGGAT
GGTTTGTATGTATAGGAGCGAAGGTGCCGACAGCAGTGGGGCT
